>Addgene plasmid #64720 | pattB-nsyb-M13::GAL4DBDo | depositor full sequence | sequence record 111553 | pattB-nsyb-M13::GAL4DBDo sequence 10228 bps
CTG
[124 nt withheld, positions 4-127]
C
[91 nt withheld, positions 129-219]
A
[49 nt withheld, positions 221-269]
CCTTTGACGTTGGAGTCCACGTTCTTT
[37 nt withheld, positions 297-333]
ACCCTATCTCGGTCTATTCTTTTGATTTATAAGGGATTTTGCCGATTTCGGCCTATTGGTTAAAAAATGA
GCTGATTTAACAAAAATTTAACGCGAATTTTAACAAAATATTAACGCTTACAATTTCCATTCGCCATTCA
GGCTGCGCAACTGTTGGGAAGGGCGATCGGTGCGGGCCTCTTCGCTATTACGCCAGCTGGCGAAAGGGGG
ATGTGCTGCAAGGCGATTAAGTTGGGTAACGCCAGGGTTTTCCCAGTCACGACGTTGTAAAACGACGGCC
AGTGAATTGTAATACGACTCACTATAGGGCGAATTGGGTACGTACCGGGCCCCTAGTATGTATGTAAGTT
AATAAAACCCATTTTTGCGGAAAGTAGATAAAAAAAACATTTTTTTTTTTTACTGCACTGGATATCATTG
AACTTATCTGATCAGTTTTAAATTTACTTCGATCCAAGGGTATTTGATGTACCAGGTTCTTTCGATTACC
TCTCACTCAAAATGACATTCCACTCAAAGTCAGCGCTGTTTGCCTCCTTCTCTGTCCACAGAAATATCGC
CGTCTCTTTCGCCGCTGCGTCCGCTATCTCTTTCGCCACCGTTTGTAGCGTTACGTAGCGTCAATGTCCG
CCTTCAGTTGCATTTTGTCAGCGGTTTCGTGACGAAGCTCCAAGCGGTTTACGCCATCAATTAAACACAA
AGTGCTGTGCCAAAACTCCTCTCGCTTCTTATTTTTGTTTGTTTTTTGAGTGATTGGGGTGGTGATTGGT
TTTGGGTGGGTAAGCAGGGGAAAGTGTGAAAAATCCCGGCAATGGGCCAAGAGGATCAGGAGCTATTAAT
TCGCGGAGGCAGCAAACACCCATCTGCCGAGCATCTGAACAATGTGAGTAGTACATGTGCATACATCTTA
AGTTCACTTGATCTATAGGAACTGCGATTGCAACATCAAATTGTCTGCGGCGTGAGAACTGCGACCCACA
AAAATCCCAAACCGCAATTGCACAAACAAATAGTGACACGAAACAGATTATTCTGGTAGCTGTTCTCGCT
ATATAAGACAATTTTTGAGATCATATCATGATCAAGACATCTAAAGGCATTCATTTTCGACTATATTCTT
TTTTACAAAAAATATAACAACCAGATATTTTAAGCTGATCCTAGATGCACAAAAAATAAATAAAAGTATA
AACCTACTTCGTAGGATACTTCGGGGTACTTTTTGTTCGGGGTTAGATGAGCATAACGCTTGTAGTTGAT
ATTTGAGATCCCCTATCATTGCAGGGTGACAGCGGAGCGGCTTCGCAGAGCTGCATTAACCAGGGCTTCG
GGCAGGCCAAAAACTACGGCACGCTCCGGCCACCCAGTCCGCCGGAGGACTCCGGTTCAGGGAGCGGCCA
ACTAGCCGAGAACCTCACCTATGCCTGGCACAATATGGACATCTTTGGGGCGGTCAATCAGCCGGGCTCC
GGATGGCGGCAGCTGGTCAACCGGACACGCGGACTATTCTGCAACGAGCGACACATACCGGCGCCCAGGA
AACATTTGCTCAAGAACGGTGAGTTTCTATTCGCAGTCGGCTGATCTGTGTGAAATCTTAATAAAGGGTC
CAATTACCAATTTGAAACTCAGTTTGCGGCGTGGCCTATCCGGGCGAACTTTTGGCCGTGATGGGCAGTT
CCGGTGCCGGAAAGACGACCCTGCTGAATGCCCTTGCCTTTCGATCGCCGCAGGGCATCCAAGTATCGCC
ATCCGGGATGCGACTGCTCAATGGCCAACCTGTGGACGCCAAGGAGATGCAGGCCAGGTGCGCCTATGTC
CAGCAGGATGACCTCTTTATCGGCTCCCTAACGGCCAGGGAACACCTGATTTTCCAGGCCATGGTGCGGA
TGCCACGACATCTGACCTATCGGCAGCGAGTGGCCCGCGTGGATCAGGTGATCCAGGAGCTTTCGCTCAG
CAAATGTCAGCACACGATCATCGGTGTGCCCGGCAGGGTGAAAGGTCTGTCCGGCGGAGAAAGGAAGCGT
CTGGCATTCGCCTCCGAGGCACTAACCGATCCGCCGCTTCTGATCTGCGATGAGCCCACCTCCGGACTGG
ACTCATTTACCGCCCACAGCGTCGTCCAGGTGCTGAAGAAGCTGTCGCAGAAGGGCAAGACCGTCATCCT
GACCATTCATCAGCCGTCTTCCGAGCTGTTTGAGCTCTTTGACAAGATCCTTCTGATGGCCGAGGGCAGG
GTAGCTTTCTTGGGCACTCCCAGCGAAGCCGTCGACTTCTTTTCCTAGTGAGTTCGATGTGTTTATTAAG
GGTATCTAGCATTACATTACATCTCAACTCCTATCCAGCGTGGGTGCCCAGTGTCCTACCAACTACAATC
CGGCGGACTTTTACGTACAGGTGTTGGCCGTTGTGCCCGGACGGGAGATCGAGTCCCGTGATCGGATCGC
CAAGATATGCGACAATTTTGCTATTAGCAAAGTAGCCCGGGATATGGAGCAGTTGTTGGCCACCAAAAAT
TTGGAGAAGCCACTGGAGCAGCCGGAGAATGGGTACACCTACAAGGCCACCTGGTTCATGCAGTTCCGGG
CGGTCCTGTGGCGATCCTGGCTGTCGGTGCTCAAGGAACCACTCCTCGTAAAAGTGCGACTTATTCAGAC
AACGGTGAGTGGTTCCAGTGGAAACAAATGATATAACGCTTACAATTCTTGGAAACAAATTCGCTAGATT
TTAGTTAGAATTGCCTGATTCCACACCCTTCTTAGTTTTTTTCAATGAGATGTATAGTTTATAGTTTTGC
AGAAAATAAATAAATTTCATTTAACTCGCGAACATGTTGAAGATATGAATATTAATGAGATGCGAGTAAC
ATTTTAATTTGCAGATGGTTGCCATCTTGATTGGCCTCATCTTTTTGGGCCAACAACTCACGCAAGTGGG
CGTGATGAATATCAACGGAGCCATCTTCCTCTTCCTGACCAACATGACCTTTCAAAACGTCTTTGCCACG
ATAAATGTAAGTCTTGTTTAGAATACATTTGCATATTAATAATTTACTAACTTTCTAATGAATCGATTCG
ATTTAGGTGTTCACCTCAGAGCTGCCAGTTTTTATGAGGGAGGCCCGAAGTCGACTTTATCGCTGTGACA
CATACTTTCTGGGCAAAACGATTGCCGAATTACCGCTTTTTCTCACAGTGCCACTGGTCTTCACGGCGAT
TGCCTATCCGATGATCGGACTGCGGGCCGGAGTGCTGCACTTCTTCAACTGCCTGGCGCTGGTCACTCTG
GTGGCCAATGTGTCAACGTCCTTCGGATATCTAATATCCTGCGCCAGCTCCTCGACCTCGATGGCGCTGT
CTGTGGGTCCGCCGGTTATCATACCATTCCTGCTCTTTGGCGGCTTCTTCTTGAACTCGGGCTCGGTGCC
AGTATACCTCAAATGGTTGTCGTACCTCTCATGGTTCCGTTACGCCAACGAGGGTCTGCTGATTAACCAA
TGGGCGGACGTGGAGCCGGGCGAAATTAGCTGCACATCGTCGAACACCACGTGCCCCAGTTCGGGCAAGG
TCATCCTGGAGACGCTTAACTTCTCCGCCGCCGATCTGCCGCTGGACTACGTGGGTCTGGCCATTCTCAT
CGTGAGCTTCCGGGTGCTCGCATATCTGGCTCTAAGACTTCGGGCCCGACGCAAGGAGTAGCCGACATAT
ATCCGAAATAACTGCTTGTTTTTTTTTTTTACCATTATTACCATCGTGTTTACTGTTTATTGCCCCCTCA
AAAAGCTAATGTAATTATATTTGTGCCAATAAAAACAAGATATGACCTATAGAATACAAGTATTTCCCCT
TCGAACATCCCCACAAGTAGACTTTGGATTTGTCTTCTAACCAAAAGACTTACACACCTGCATACCTTAC
ATCAAAAACTCGTTTATCGCTACATAAAACACCGGGATATATTTTTTATATACATACTTTTCAAATCGCG
CGCCCTCTTCATAATTCACCTCCACCACACCACGTTTCGTAGTTGCTCTTTCGCTGTCTCCCACCCGCTC
TCCGCAACACATTCACCTTTTGTTCGACGACCTTGGAGCGACTGTCGTTAGTTCCGCGCGATTCGGTTCG
CTCAAATGGTTCCGAGTGGTTCATTTCGTCTCAATAGAAATTAGTAATAAATATTTGTATGTACAATTTA
TTTGCTCCAATATATTTGTATATATTTCCCTCACAGCTATATTTATTCTAATTTAATATTATGACTTTTT
AAGGTAATTTTTTGTGACCTGTTCGGAGTGATTAGCGTTACAATTTGAACTGAAAGTGACATCCAGTGTT
TGTTCCTTGTGTAGATGCATCTCAAAAAAATGGTGGGCATAATAGTGTTGTTTATATATATCAAAAATAA
CAACTATAATAATAAGAATACATTTAATTTAGAAAATGCTTGGATTTCACTGGAACTAGGCTAGCATAAC
TTCGTATAATGTATGCTATACGAAGTTATGCTAGCGGATCCGACCTCAAAGATGGAAGCGGAGCAGAAGG
AGCGATTTCAGACAGACGCCCCCAAGTTTTGGGATTCCTTCTACGGCATTCACGACAACCGCTTCTTCAA
GGATCGCCACTGGCTGTTCACGGAGTTCCCCGAACTAGCTCCTCTGGCGGCGGATTCGGCGGTACTGCAA
CCACGCAGCATTTTCGAACTGGGCTGTGGAGTAGGAAACACAATTTTACCCCTTCTACAGTACAGCTCTG
AACCGCAGCTCAAGGTTTTCGGATGTGACTTCTCCGCCCGGGCCATTGAAATCCTGCGAAGCCAACGGCA
GTTCGACGAGAAGCGCTGCGAGGTGTTTGTCATGGATGCCACGCTGGATCATTGGCAGGTGCCCTTCGAG
GAAAACTCACAGGACATTATTGTGATGATTTTTGTGCTGTCCGCAATTGAGCCAAAGAAAATGCAGCGGG
TATTGGACAATTGCTATCGCTACCTGCGTCCCGGTGGCTTGCTCCTCTTCCGCGACTACGGACGATACGA
CCTGGCACAGCTGCGCTTCAAGAGCGGCAAGTGTATGGAGGACAACTTCTACGTGCGAGGCGACGGCACC
ATGGTGTACTTCTTTACAGAGGAAGAACTGCGGGGTATGATGACTCAAGCGGGGCTGCAGGAGGAGCAGC
TCATTGTGGACCGAAGACTGCAAGTTAATCGCTGTCGCGGCTTGAAAATGTACCGCGTGTGGATTCAGAC
AAAGTTCAGGAAACCGCTTTAAATCAATTTAGACGAATAGTTCTGTGCATTTTAAACCTTGTTCAAATCA
ATTGATATAATTATTTACACGATATATTTAAAAATACAAAGTTAAAACTTCAAACTGTAATATTACTAGA
ACTTTGAGCATTTCTTTTTCTTGATGGAAAGCCCGGCTTGTTTTTAAATTTCCCACCCCTTGGCCATCGG
CACTTGGAAATCGCTAAGGAAAAGCTTCTCGCTGGAACACCATTCGCTGCTGGCCATCCAGGCAGCTTTT
TCCCCAAATACACATAACAGTTAGGAAAGCTGCAAGTTTTCGCAGTTGGCCAAAAACGTCGTAAGTGAAA
ATTTTCCTGGTGCTGCGTAAAAAAATTCGTAAAATATTAGTTAAGCCTGGTTTTTGTAAACTCAAGTTGC
CCGAGCAAAAGTAAAGTGATTCTGATCAAAAGTGCTAAAACTGATTGATTAGGAAAACGAAGATCAAACG
AAATGTCAACCAAAGTCAGCGAAAACCCTTGTCGTGCAGAATTTCATTGATTTTTTCTTCTGAGCCCACG
TTGGCCAGTTGGGCACTTGAAATTATTTTTAAAACGTTTTGCATTTTGAAGACATCTTAGGTGCCCCTGG
GGGTATGCAACGGAAATGAGGAAGGACATGCCTCATGGCTGGGCGTGTTGCTGCCACCCAAATAGTCCTC
TTACGTCCCAATTAGAATCCCATAGCTGCCCATTTCAAGCATTAACCGATGTACTAAAAATAGTTGCAAC
TATTTTCGCACTCTATTCAGCAGCAGTTCCAGCGCTGAGCCAGAAAATTCCTGCGAAAGGCTGTCGTGGC
AAGTGTTACCCGCACACATACACATCATCCAGATCCAGCCAATCCCCCCGTGGAGTGGAGTGAATTTTCA
TTGACGACGGGGCGAAAAAGCTCTGGCGGAAGAGCGACAGAGAGAGAGAGAAACAGAGAGAGAGAGAGAG
AAGCGGCACTGAGAGCGCAACCCTCTAGAACAAAAACAACGAAACAGAGTTCAGCTGCACCACCACCCAC
TACCTACACCACCAACGCCACCACCGCCCACTGACCATCCCACATCCCGACCTGCGCCAGTGGAAGACAG
TGAAAGAGGCCAAGTGCATCGTGCATAGAGTACCTTCATCCTAATCATCGACAGCCGAATTCACCATGGG
TTCTCATCATCATCATCATCATGGTATGGCTAGCATGACTGGTGGACAGCAAATGGGTCGGGATCTGTAC
GACGATGACGATAAGGATCTCGCCACCATGGTCGACTCATCACGTCGTAAGTGGAATAAGACAGGTCACG
CAGTCAGAGCTATAGGTCGGCTGAGCTCATCTAGCGGAGGAGGTGGTGGAGGTGGAGGTGGAGGTACTAG
TATGAAGCTGCTGAGTAGTATTGAACAAGCGTGTGACATATGCCGACTTAAGAAGCTGAAGTGCAGCAAG
GAAAAGCCGAAGTGCGCCAAATGTCTTAAGAACAATTGGGAGTGCCGGTACTCGCCAAAGACGAAGCGAA
GCCCTTTGACACGCGCTCATTTGACTGAAGTGGAGAGTCGCCTGGAGCGCCTTGAGCAGTTGTTCCTCCT
CATTTTTCCCCGTGAAGACCTCGACATGATACTGAAGATGGATAGTCTCCAAGATATTAAGGCCCTGCTC
ACTGGCCTGTTTGTTCAGGATAACGTCAACAAGGATGCCGTGACGGACCGCCTTGCCTCGGTGGAGACAG
ATATGCCACTTACCTTGCGGCAGCATCGCATCTCGGCTACCAGCAGTAGTGAAGAAAGTTCCAATAAGGG
TCAACGGCAACTGACGGTATCGTAAGACGTCTATCGATACCGTCGACTAAAGCCAAATAGAAAATTATTC
AGTTCCTGGCTTAAGTTTTTAAAAGTGATATTATTTATTTGGTTGTAACCAACCAAAAGAATGTAAATAA
CTAATACATAATTATGTTAGTTTTAAGTTAGCAACAAATTGATTTTAGCTATATTAGCTACTTGGTTAAT
AAATAGAATATATTTATTTAAAGATAATTGCGTTTTTATTGTCAGGGAGTGAGTTTGCTTAAAAACTCGT
TTAGATCCGCGGCCGCGGCTCGAGGGTACCTCTAGAGATCCACTAGTGTCGACGATGTAGGTCACGGTCT
CGAAGCCGCGGTGCGGGTGCCAGGGCGTGCCCTTGGGCTCCCCGGGCGCGTACTCCACCTCACCCATCTG
GTCCATCATGATGAACGGGTCGAGGTGGCGGTAGTTGATCCCGGCGAACGCGCGGCGCACCGGGAAGCCC
TCGCCCTCGAAACCGCTGGGCGCGGTGGTCACGGTGAGCACGGGACGTGCGACGGCGTCGGCGGGTGCGG
ATACGCGGGGCAGCGTCAGCGGGTTCTCGACGGTCACGGCGGGCATGTCGACACTAGTTCTAGCCAGCTT
TTGTTCCCTTTAGTGAGGGTTAATTTCGAGCTTGGCGTAATCATGGTCATAGCTGTTTCCTGTGTGAAAT
TGTTATCCGCTCACAATTCCACACAACATACGAGCCGGAAGCATAAAGTGTAAAGCCTGGGGTGCCTAAT
GAGTGAGCTAACTCACATTAATTGCGTTGCGCTCACTGCCCGCTTTCCAGTCGGGAAACCTGTCGTGCCA
GCTGCATTAATGAATCGGCCAACGCGCGGGGAGAGGCGGTTTGCGTATTGGGCGCTCTTCCGCTTCCTCG
CTCACTGACTCGCTGCGCTCGGTCGTTCGGCTGCGGCGAGCGGTATCAGCTCACTCAAAGGCGGTAATAC
GGTTATCCACAGAATCAGGGGATAACGCAGGAAAGAACATGTGAGCAAAAGGCCAGCAAAAGGCCAGGAA
CCGTAAAAAGGCCGCGTTGCTGGCGTTTTTCCATAGGCTCCGCCCCCCTGACGAGCATCACAAAAATCGA
CGCTCAAGTCAGAGGTGGCGAAACCCGACAGGACTATAAAGATACCAGGCGTTTCCCCCTGGAAGCTCCC
TCGTGCGCTCTCCTGTTCCGACCCTGCCGCTTACCGGATACCTGTCCGCCTTTCTCCCTTCGGGAAGCGT
GGCGCTTTCTCATAGCTCACGCTGTAGGTATCTCAGTTCGGTGTAGGTCGTTCGCTCCAAGCTGGGCTGT
GTGCACGAACCCCCCGTTCAGCCCGACCGCTGCGCCTTATCCGGTAACTATCGTCTTGAGTCCAACCCGG
TAAGACACGACTTATCGCCACTGGCAGCAGCCACTGGTAACAGGATTAGCAGAGCGAGGTATGTAGGCGG
TGCTACAGAGTTCTTGAAGTGGTGGCCTAACTACGGCTACACTAGAAGGACAGTATTTGGTATCTGCGCT
CTGCTGAAGCCAGTTACCTTCGGAAAAAGAGTTGGTAGCTCTTGATCCGGCAAACAAACCACCGCTGGTA
GCGGTGGTTTTTTTGTTTGCAAGCAGCAGATTACGCGCAGAAAAAAAGGATCTCAAGAAGATCCTTTGAT
CTTTTCTACGGGGTCTGACGCTCAGTGGAACGAAAACTCACGTTAAGGGATTTTGGTCATGAGATTATCA
AAAAGGATCTTCACCTAGATCCTTTTAAATTAAAAATGAAGTTTTAAATCAATCTAAAGTATATATGAGT
AAACTTGGTCTGACAGTTACCAATGCTTAATCAGTGAGGCACCTATCTCAGCGATCTGTCTATTTCGTTC
ATCCATAGTTGCCTGACTCCCCGTCGTGTAGATAACTACGATACGGGAGGGCTTACCATCTGGCCCCAGT
GCTGCAATGATACCGCGAGACCCACGCTCACCGGCTCCAGATTTATCAGCAATAAACCAGCCAGCCGGAA
GGGCCGAGCGCAGAAGTGGTCCTGCAACTTTATCCGCCTCCATCCAGTCTATTAATTGTTGCCGGGAAGC
TAGAGTAAGTAGTTCGCCAGTTAATAGTTTGCGCAACGTTGTTGCCATTGCTACAGGCATCGTGGTGTCA
CGCTCGTCGTTTGGTATGGCTTCATTCAGCTCCGGTTCCCAACGATCAAGGCGAGTTACATGATCCCCCA
TGTTGTGCAAAAAAGCGGTTAGCTCCTTCGGTCCTCCGATCGTTGTCAGAAGTAAGTTGGCCGCAGTGTT
ATCACTCATGGTTATGGCAGCACTGCATAATTCTCTTACTGTCATGCCATCCGTAAGATGCTTTTCTGTG
ACTGGTGAGTACTCAACCAAGTCATTCTGAGAATAGTGTATGCGGCGACCGAGTTGCTCTTGCCCGGCGT
CAATACGGGATAATACCGCGCCACATAGCAGAACTTTAAAAGTGCTCATCATTGGAAAACGTTCTTCGGG
GCGAAAACTCTCAAGGATCTTACCGCTGTTGAGATCCAGTTCGATGTAACCCACTCGTGCACCCAACTGA
TCTTCAGCATCTTTTACTTTCACCAGCGTTTCTGGGTGAGCAAAAACAGGAAGGCAAAATGCCGCAAAAA
AGGGAATAAGGGCGACACGGAAATGTTGAATACTCATACTCTTCCTTTTTCAATATTATTGAAGCATTTA
TCAGGGTTATTGTCTCATGAGCGGATACATATTTGAATGTATTTAGAAAAATAAACAAATAGGGGTTCCG
CGCACATTTCCCCGAAAAGTGCCAC
Features (pLannotate 1.2.2; 20 found; start..end, strand, type, name):
      4..432     +  rep_origin     f1 ori (sequence partly withheld): f1 bacteriophage origin of replication; arrow indicates direction of (+) strand synthesis
    463..620     -  CDS            lacZα (fragment): LacZα fragment of β-galactosidase; lacZ fragment
    623..641     +  promoter       T7 promoter: promoter for bacteriophage T7 RNA polymerase
    666..4802    +  gene           mini-white: white; This modified version of the white gene lacks part of the first intron.
   4809..4842    -  protein_bind   loxP: Cre-mediated recombination occurs in the 8-bp core sequence (GCATACAT). Cre recombinase
   4856..5602    +  CDS            metl (fragment): METL_DROME - Experimental evidence at protein level: Swiss-Prot protein existence level 1. Probable methyltransferase. From Drosophila melanogaster (Fruit fly).
   6778..6798    +  CDS            capTEV™ (fragment): composite tag for in vivo biotinylation, TEV protease cleavage, and 6xHis tagging
   6799..6831    +  CDS            T7 tag (gene 10 leader): leader peptide from bacteriophage T7 gene 10 promotes efficient translation in E. coli
   6835..6858    +  CDS            Xpress™ tag: Xpress™ epitope tag, including an enterokinase recognition and cleavage site
   6886..6942    +  CDS            calmodulin-binding peptide: calmodulin-binding peptide from avian smooth muscle myosin light chain kinase
   6985..7431    +  CDS            GAL4 (fragment): GAL4_YEAST - Experimental evidence at protein level: Swiss-Prot protein existence level 1. This protein is a positive regulator for the gene expression of the galactose-induced genes such as GAL1, GAL2, GAL7, GAL10, and MEL1 which code for the enzymes used to convert galactose to glucose. It recognizes a 17 base pair sequence in (5'-CGGRNNRCYNYNCNCCG-3') the upstream activating sequence (UAS-G) of these genes. From Saccharomyces cerevisiae (strain ATCC 204508 / S288c) (Baker's yeast).
   7752..7821    +  protein_bind   attB: attB site for the φC31 integrase (Groth et al., 2000) phage φC31 integrase
   8040..8058    -  promoter       T3 promoter: promoter for bacteriophage T3 RNA polymerase
   8103..8119    -  protein_bind   lac operator: The lac repressor binds to the lac operator to inhibit transcription in E. coli. This inhibition can be relieved by adding lactose or isopropyl-β-D-thiogalactopyranoside (IPTG). lac repressor encoded by lacI
   8127..8157    -  promoter       lac promoter: promoter for the E. coli lac operon
   8172..8193    -  protein_bind   CAP binding site: CAP binding activates transcription in the presence of cAMP. E. coli catabolite activator protein
   8206..8298    -  CDS            lacI (fragment): lac repressor; lacI; The lac repressor binds to the lac operator to inhibit transcription in E. coli. This inhibition can be relieved by adding lactose or isopropyl-β-D-thiogalactopyranoside (IPTG).
   8481..9069    -  rep_origin     ori: high-copy-number ColE1/pMB1/pBR322/pUC origin of replication
   9240..10100   -  CDS            AmpR: β-lactamase; bla; confers resistance to ampicillin, carbenicillin, and related antibiotics
  10101..10205   -  promoter       AmpR promoter: bla
