[The description below was written by a language model from this plasmid's Addgene catalogue record and pLannotate feature annotations shown in this document.]
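Description:
pattB-nsyb-M13::GAL4DBDo is a Drosophila transgenesis and insect expression plasmid built on the pattB-nsyb backbone and recorded as a tool for generating transgenic TRIC flies, TRIC being a transcriptional reporter of intracellular calcium. In bacteria it is maintained as a high-copy plasmid through a ColE1/pUC-type origin and selected with ampicillin via the AmpR (β-lactamase) gene and its promoter. Residual cloning-vector elements are also annotated, including an f1 origin, lacZα and lacI fragments, the lac promoter/operator and flanking T7 and T3 promoters. For fly work, a φC31 attB site allows integrase-mediated, site-specific insertion into a genomic attP landing site. The mini-white gene provides the eye-colour marker used to identify transformants, and a single loxP site lies just downstream of it.

The payload is a fusion of M13, the calmodulin-binding peptide from smooth muscle myosin light chain kinase, to an N-terminal fragment of yeast GAL4 corresponding to its DNA-binding domain. Short T7 tag, Xpress and His-type tag fragments are annotated just upstream of the peptide. The "o" suffix in the name is not explained in the record. No promoter is annotated for the fusion. The backbone name suggests a neuronal synaptobrevin (nsyb) regulatory region, which would fit the largely unannotated stretch upstream of the coding sequence, where the tool detected only a fragment matching the Drosophila metl gene. The feature table does not confirm this. As a DNA-binding half lacking an activation domain, the fusion presumably needs a calmodulin-linked activation partner supplied from a separate transgene, so that calcium-dependent M13–calmodulin binding reconstitutes a functional activator of UAS reporters. That partner is not part of this record.
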