Addgene plasmid #64720: pattB-nsyb-M13::GAL4DBDo
Purpose: generating transgenic TRIC flies
Depositing lab: Liqun Luo. Depositing organization: Stanford University. Publication: A transcriptional reporter of intracellular Ca in Drosophila. Gao XJ, Riabinina O, Li J, Potter CJ, Clandinin TR, Luo L. Nat Neurosci. 2015 May 11. doi: 10.1038/nn.4016. PubMed 25961791.
Backbone
  Vector backbone: pattB-nsyb
  Backbone manufacturer: see publication for details
  Vector type: Insect Expression
  Selectable markers: white
Growth in bacteria
  Bacterial resistance: Ampicillin, 100 μg/mL
  Growth temperature: 37°C
  Growth strain: DH5alpha
  Copy number: High Copy
Gene/Insert
  Gene/Insert name: M13::GAL4DBDo
Resource information
  A portion of this plasmid was derived from a plasmid made by: see publication for details
Terms and licenses: Academic/Nonprofit Terms; Industry Terms: Not Available to Industry
How to cite: pattB-nsyb-M13::GAL4DBDo was a gift from Liqun Luo (Addgene plasmid # 64720 ; http://n2t.net/addgene:64720 ; RRID:Addgene_64720)
