>Addgene plasmid #64720 | pattB-nsyb-M13::GAL4DBDo | addgene partial sequence | sequence record 111552 | miniwhite-F 5'-TTTGTGACCTGTTCGGAGTGA-3'
TTTGTTCCTTGTGTAGATGCATCTCAAAAAAATGGTGGGCATAATAGTGTTGTTTATATATATCAAAAAT
AACAACTATAATAATAAGAATACATTTAATTTAGAAAATGCTTGGATTTCACTGGAACTAGGCTAGCATA
ACTTCGTATAATGTATGCTATACGAAGTTATGCTAGCGGATCCGACCTCAAAGATGGAAGCGGAGCAGAA
GGAGCGATTTCAGACAGACGCCCCCAAGTTTTGGGATTCCTTCTACGGCATTCACGACAACCGCTTCTTC
AAGGATCGCCACTGGCTGTTCACGGAGTTCCCCGAACTAGCTCCTCTGGCGGCGGATTCGGCGGTACTGC
AACCACGCAGCATTTTCGAACTGGGCTGTGGAGTAGGAAACACAATTTTACCCCTTCTACAGTACAGCTC
TGAACCGCAGCTCAAGGTTTTCGGATGTGACTTCTCCGCCCGGGCCATTGAAATCCTGCGAAGCCAACGG
CAGTTCGACGAGAAGCGCTGCGAGGTGTTTGTCATGGATGCCACGCTGGATCATTGGCAGGTGCCCTTCG
AGGAAAACTCACAGGACATTATTGTGATGATTTTTGTGCTGTCCGCAATTGAGCCAAAGAAAATGCAGCG
GGTATTGGACAATTGCTATCGCTACCTGCGTCCCGGTGGCTTGCTCCTCTTCCGCGACTACGGACGATAC
GACCTGGCACAGCTGCGCTTCAAGAGCGGCAAGTGTATGGAGGACAACTTCTACGTGCGAGGCGACGGCA
CCATGGTGTACTTCTTTACAGAGGAAGAACTGCGGGGTATGATGACTCAAGCGGGGCTGCAGGAGGAGCA
GCTCATTGTGGACCGAAGACTGCAAGTT
