>Addgene plasmid #64720 | pattB-nsyb-M13::GAL4DBDo | addgene partial sequence | sequence record 111610 | SYBFOR5 5'-TGGAAGACAGTGAAAGAGGC-3'
TCATCGACAGCCGAATTCACCATGGGTTCTCATCATCATCATCATCATGGTATGGCTAGCATGACTGGTG
GACAGCAAATGGGTCGGGATCTGTACGACGATGACGATAAGGATCTCGCCACCATGGTCGACTCATCACG
TCGTAAGTGGAATAAGACAGGTCACGCAGTCAGAGCTATAGGTCGGCTGAGCTCATCTAGCGGAGGAGGT
GGTGGAGGTGGAGGTGGAGGTACTAGTATGAAGCTGCTGAGTAGTATTGAACAAGCGTGTGACATATGCC
GACTTAAGAAGCTGAAGTGCAGCAAGGAAAAGCCGAAGTGCGCCAAATGTCTTAAGAACAATTGGGAGTG
CCGGTACTCGCCAAAGACGAAGCGAAGCCCTTTGACACGCGCTCATTTGACTGAAGTGGAGAGTCGCCTG
GAGCGCCTTGAGCAGTTGTTCCTCCTCATTTTTCCCCGTGAAGACCTCGACATGATACTGAAGATGGATA
GTCTCCAAGATATTAAGGCCCTGCTCACTGGCCTGTTTGTTCAGGATAACGTCAACAAGGATGCCGTGAC
GGACCGCCTTGCCTCGGTGGAGACAGATATGCCACTTACCTTGCGGCAGCATCGCATCTCGGCTACCAGC
AGTAGTGAAGAAAGTTCCAATAAGGGTCAACGGCAACTGACGGTATCGTAAGACGTCTATCGATACCGTC
GACTAAAGCCAAATAGAAAATTATTCAGTTCCTGGCTTAAGTTTTTAAAAGTGATATTATTTATTTGGTT
GTAACCAACCAA
